>Addgene plasmid #230570 | AiP1099 - pAAV-AiE0338m-minBG-FlpO-WPRE-HGHpA | addgene full sequence | sequence record 470277 | Addgene NGS Result
CCTGCAGGCAGCTGCGCGCTCGCTCGCTCACTGAGGCCGCCCGGGCGTCGGGCGACCTTTGGTCGCCCGG
CCTCAGTGAGCGAGCGAGCGCGCAGAGAGGGAGTGGCCAACTCCATCACTAGGGGTTCCTGCGGCCGCAC
GCGTTTCCCTTTAGCTCCTTGGTTACTTTCTCTAGCTCCTCCCTTGGGAGCCCTGCGATTTATCCATGTA
ATGTTTTGGAATTTTTACCAAGTCTGATACATATAAAGATAAAACAAAACAAAATATTTTCTTATGACTA
GTCCAAGCATGAAGAAGGACAAGGCTAAGCAGAAGTTTATCAAAGCAGCATTCAAATTAGAAGGTAGTCA
AAACAAAAATACAATGAATCAGAACAGAAAAAGAACCTGAATCTCAAAGGTTTAGGGAATTCTGCTGAGA
TGGTAAAAGTGTAATGGGTTGTTAGGAACATATGGTTCAAAGTCTCTTGCTCTCTCTTTTCATTTCTGTT
AGTTTTACTTAAGAGATAGGTCCAACAAAATCAAGTTATAAGTATAATTGTCTCAGTAAGAAGATGACTA
AATTGATAAGGATCCGAAGAGTGAATAAAGATGCTGACGACATGGCCAAAGTAAAATGGATTAGGCTGTC
TTCATGCTAGGACTTTAAATTGATGTGTACAAAATTAAGAAGTGCTGTTGCAACAGTGTTTCAAACATCC
TAGCCAGGTGATGTTTATTCTGGGGTTAAACACAAGAAGGGTAAATGTAGGCAGATGGATTCTGAAGAAA
TCAAAAGCTTGTTTAAATGCAAATTTTTCTACAGAGAAGAAGCATTCAGAGAAGAAATGATATCTAAATA
AATTTTCTTTCAGCAGAATGCTTTCTTTTTCAGGTTTGAAAGAGGCAAACTCAGGTGTCTAATGGAGATT
TACTAAAGAACTAAAACTGGGTACCTTTGCAAACGGAATTTCAGTGCCTCTAAAAGCCTACTCTCTGAAG
CACTTTACTTAGCTGTGGAGCTGAACCTGCAATCAAATTACAATCTTCTTTGAATTTTGCATACCAATCT
TGACTTCAAGATGAGTTGATACTTCAAGACATAAATGTACAATTTGGTCTCTCTCTTATGATCCACGAGC
TCGGGCTGGGCATAAAAGTCAGGGCAGAGCCATCTATTGCTTACATTTGCTTCTGGCGTGGCCACCATGG
CTCCTAAGAAGAAGAGGAAGGTGATGAGCCAGTTCGACATCCTGTGCAAGACCCCCCCCAAGGTGCTGGT
GCGGCAGTTCGTGGAGAGATTCGAGAGGCCCAGCGGCGAGAAGATCGCCAGCTGTGCCGCCGAGCTGACC
TACCTGTGCTGGATGATCACCCACAACGGCACCGCCATCAAGAGGGCCACCTTCATGAGCTACAACACCA
TCATCAGCAACAGCCTGAGCTTCGACATCGTGAACAAGAGCCTGCAGTTCAAGTACAAGACCCAGAAGGC
CACCATCCTGGAGGCCAGCCTGAAGAAGCTGATCCCCGCCTGGGAGTTCACCATCATCCCTTACAACGGC
CAGAAGCACCAGAGCGACATCACCGACATCGTGTCCAGCCTGCAGCTGCAGTTCGAGAGCAGCGAGGAGG
CCGACAAGGGCAACAGCCACAGCAAGAAGATGCTGAAGGCCCTGCTGTCCGAGGGCGAGAGCATCTGGGA
GATCACCGAGAAGATCCTGAACAGCTTCGAGTACACCAGCAGGTTCACCAAGACCAAGACCCTGTACCAG
TTCCTGTTCCTGGCCACATTCATCAACTGCGGCAGGTTCAGCGACATCAAGAACGTGGACCCCAAGAGCT
TCAAGCTGGTGCAGAACAAGTACCTGGGCGTGATCATTCAGTGCCTGGTGACCGAGACCAAGACAAGCGT
GTCCAGGCACATCTACTTTTTCAGCGCCAGAGGCAGGATCGACCCCCTGGTGTACCTGGACGAGTTCCTG
AGGAACAGCGAGCCCGTGCTGAAGAGAGTGAACAGGACCGGCAACAGCAGCAGCAACAAGCAGGAGTACC
AGCTGCTGAAGGACAACCTGGTGCGCAGCTACAACAAGGCCCTGAAGAAGAACGCCCCCTACCCCATCTT
CGCTATCAAGAACGGCCCTAAGAGCCACATCGGCAGGCACCTGATGACCAGCTTTCTGAGCATGAAGGGC
CTGACCGAGCTGACAAACGTGGTGGGCAACTGGAGCGACAAGAGGGCCTCCGCCGTGGCCAGGACCACCT
ACACCCACCAGATCACCGCCATCCCCGACCACTACTTCGCCCTGGTGTCCAGGTACTACGCCTACGACCC
CATCAGCAAGGAGATGATCGCCCTGAAGGACGAGACCAACCCCATCGAGGAGTGGCAGCACATCGAGCAG
CTGAAGGGCAGCGCCGAGGGCAGCATCAGATACCCCGCCTGGAACGGCATCATCAGCCAGGAGGTGCTGG
ACTACCTGAGCAGCTACATCAACAGGCGGATCTGAGAATTCGATATCAAGCTTATCGATAATCAACCTCT
GGATTACAAAATTTGTGAAAGATTGACTGGTATTCTTAACTATGTTGCTCCTTTTACGCTATGTGGATAC
GCTGCTTTAATGCCTTTGTATCATGCTATTGCTTCCCGTATGGCTTTCATTTTCTCCTCCTTGTATAAAT
CCTGGTTGCTGTCTCTTTATGAGGAGTTGTGGCCCGTTGTCAGGCAACGTGGCGTGGTGTGCACTGTGTT
TGCTGACGCAACCCCCACTGGTTGGGGCATTGCCACCACCTGTCAGCTCCTTTCCGGGACTTTCGCTTTC
CCCCTCCCTATTGCCACGGCGGAACTCATCGCCGCCTGCCTTGCCCGCTGCTGGACAGGGGCTCGGCTGT
TGGGCACTGACAATTCCGTGGTGTTGTCGGGGAAATCATCGTCCTTTCCTTGGCTGCTCGCCTATGTTGC
CACCTGGATTCTGCGCGGGACGTCCTTCTGCTACGTCCCTTCGGCCCTCAATCCAGCGGACCTTCCTTCC
CGCGGCCTGCTGCCGGCTCTGCGGCCTCTTCCGCGTCTTCGCCTTCGCCCTCAGACGAGTCGGATCTCCC
TTTGGGCCGCCTCCCCGCATCGATACCGAGCGCTGCTCGAGAGATCTACGGGTGGCATCCCTGTGACCCC
TCCCCAGTGCCTCTCCTGGCCCTGGAAGTTGCCACTCCAGTGCCCACCAGCCTTGTCCTAATAAAATTAA
GTTGCATCATTTTGTCTGACTAGGTGTCCTTCTATAATATTATGGGGTGGAGGGGGGTGGTATGGAGCAA
GGGGCAAGTTGGGAAGACAACCTGTAGGGCCTGCGGGGTCTATTGGGAACCAAGCTGGAGTGCAGTGGCA
CAATCTTGGCTCACTGCAATCTCCGCCTCCTGGGTTCAAGCGATTCTCCTGCCTCAGCCTCCCGAGTTGT
TGGGATTCCAGGCATGCATGACCAGGCTCAGCTAATTTTTGTTTTTTTGGTAGAGACGGGGTTTCACCAT
ATTGGCCAGGCTGGTCTCCAACTCCTAATCTCAGGTGATCTACCCACCTTGGCCTCCCAAATTGCTGGGA
TTACAGGCGTGAACCACTGCTCCCTTCCCTGTCCTTCTGATTTTGTAGGTAACCACGTGCGGACCGAGCG
GCCGCAGGAACCCCTAGTGATGGAGTTGGCCACTCCCTCTCTGCGCGCTCGCTCGCTCACTGAGGCCGGG
CGACCAAAGGTCGCCCGACGCCCGGGCTTTGCCCGGGCGGCCTCAGTGAGCGAGCGAGCGCGCAGCTGCC
TGCAGGGGCGCCTGATGCGGTATTTTCTCCTTACGCATCTGTGCGGTATTTCACACCGCATA
[95 nt withheld, positions 3843-3937]
T
[46 nt withheld, positions 3939-3984]
C
[141 nt withheld, positions 3986-4126]
CCTTTGACGTTGGAGTCCACGTTCTTT
[37 nt withheld, positions 4154-4190]
ACTCTATCTCGGGCTATTCTTTTGATTTATAAGGGATTTTGCCGATTTCGGTCTATTGGTTAAAAAATGA
GCTGATTTAACAAAAATTTAACGCGAATTTTAACAAAATATTAACGTTTACAATTTTATGGTGCACTCTC
AGTACAATCTGCTCTGATGCCGCATAGTTAAGCCAGCCCCGACACCCGCCAACACCCGCTGACGCGCCCT
GACGGGCTTGTCTGCTCCCGGCATCCGCTTACAGACAAGCTGTGACCGTCTCCGGGAGCTGCATGTGTCA
GAGGTTTTCACCGTCATCACCGAAACGCGCGAGACGAAAGGGCCTCGTGATACGCCTATTTTTATAGGTT
AATGTCATGATAATAATGGTTTCTTAGACGTCAGGTGGCACTTTTCGGGGAAATGTGCGCGGAACCCCTA
TTTGTTTATTTTTCTAAATACATTCAAATATGTATCCGCTCATGAGACAATAACCCTGATAAATGCTTCA
ATAATATTGAAAAAGGAAGAGTATGAGTATTCAACATTTCCGTGTCGCCCTTATTCCCTTTTTTGCGGCA
TTTTGCCTTCCTGTTTTTGCTCACCCAGAAACGCTGGTGAAAGTAAAAGATGCTGAAGATCAGTTGGGTG
CACGAGTGGGTTACATCGAACTGGATCTCAACAGCGGTAAGATCCTTGAGAGTTTTCGCCCCGAAGAACG
TTTTCCAATGATGAGCACTTTTAAAGTTCTGCTATGTGGCGCGGTATTATCCCGTATTGACGCCGGGCAA
GAGCAACTCGGTCGCCGCATACACTATTCTCAGAATGACTTGGTTGAGTACTCACCAGTCACAGAAAAGC
ATCTTACGGATGGCATGACAGTAAGAGAATTATGCAGTGCTGCCATAACCATGAGTGATAACACTGCGGC
CAACTTACTTCTGACAACGATCGGAGGACCGAAGGAGCTAACCGCTTTTTTGCACAACATGGGGGATCAT
GTAACTCGCCTTGATCGTTGGGAACCGGAGCTGAATGAAGCCATACCAAACGACGAGCGTGACACCACGA
TGCCTGTAGCAATGGCAACAACGTTGCGCAAACTATTAACTGGCGAACTACTTACTCTAGCTTCCCGGCA
ACAATTAATAGACTGGATGGAGGCGGATAAAGTTGCAGGACCACTTCTGCGCTCGGCCCTTCCGGCTGGC
TGGTTTATTGCTGATAAATCTGGAGCCGGTGAGCGTGGGTCTCGCGGTATCATTGCAGCACTGGGGCCAG
ATGGTAAGCCCTCCCGTATCGTAGTTATCTACACGACGGGGAGTCAGGCAACTATGGATGAACGAAATAG
ACAGATCGCTGAGATAGGTGCCTCACTGATTAAGCATTGGTAACTGTCAGACCAAGTTTACTCATATATA
CTTTAGATTGATTTAAAACTTCATTTTTAATTTAAAAGGATCTAGGTGAAGATCCTTTTTGATAATCTCA
TGACCAAAATCCCTTAACGTGAGTTTTCGTTCCACTGAGCGTCAGACCCCGTAGAAAAGATCAAAGGATC
TTCTTGAGATCCTTTTTTTCTGCGCGTAATCTGCTGCTTGCAAACAAAAAAACCACCGCTACCAGCGGTG
GTTTGTTTGCCGGATCAAGAGCTACCAACTCTTTTTCCGAAGGTAACTGGCTTCAGCAGAGCGCAGATAC
CAAATACTGTTCTTCTAGTGTAGCCGTAGTTAGGCCACCACTTCAAGAACTCTGTAGCACCGCCTACATA
CCTCGCTCTGCTAATCCTGTTACCAGTGGCTGCTGCCAGTGGCGATAAGTCGTGTCTTACCGGGTTGGAC
TCAAGACGATAGTTACCGGATAAGGCGCAGCGGTCGGGCTGAACGGGGGGTTCGTGCACACAGCCCAGCT
TGGAGCGAACGACCTACACCGAACTGAGATACCTACAGCGTGAGCTATGAGAAAGCGCCACGCTTCCCGA
AGGGAGAAAGGCGGACAGGTATCCGGTAAGCGGCAGGGTCGGAACAGGAGAGCGCACGAGGGAGCTTCCA
GGGGGAAACGCCTGGTATCTTTATAGTCCTGTCGGGTTTCGCCACCTCTGACTTGAGCGTCGATTTTTGT
GATGCTCGTCAGGGGGGCGGAGCCTATGGAAAAACGCCAGCAACGCGGCCTTTTTACGGTTCCTGGCCTT
TTGCTGGCCTTTTGCTCACATGT
Features (pLannotate 1.2.2; 14 found; start..end, strand, type, name):
     12..39      +  repeat_region  AAV2 ITR (fragment): inverted terminal repeat of adeno-associated virus serotype 2 inverted
     68..95      +  repeat_region  AAV2 ITR (fragment): inverted terminal repeat of adeno-associated virus serotype 2 inverted
   1187..2485    +  CDS            FLPo: nuclear-targeted site-specific recombinase FLPo is a mouse codon-optimized fusion between the SV40 nuclear localization signal and a thermostable version of the Saccharomyces cerevisiae site-specific recombinase FLP. Recombination occurs at FRT sequences.
   2486..2510    +  misc_feature   MCS (fragment): pBluescript multiple cloning site
   2510..3098    +  misc_feature   WPRE: woodchuck hepatitis virus posttranscriptional regulatory element
   3130..3606    +  polyA_signal   hGH poly(A) signal: human growth hormone polyadenylation signal
   3646..3786    +  repeat_region  AAV2 ITR: inverted terminal repeat of adeno-associated virus serotype 2 inverted
   3791..3842    -  misc_feature   bom (fragment): basis of mobility region from pBR322
   3861..4316    +  rep_origin     f1 ori (sequence partly withheld): f1 bacteriophage origin of replication; arrow indicates direction of (+) strand synthesis
   4317..4366    -  misc_feature   bom (fragment): basis of mobility region from pBR322
   4468..4503    -  CDS            rop (fragment): Rop protein, which maintains plasmids at low copy number; rop
   4598..4702    +  promoter       AmpR promoter: bla
   4703..5563    +  CDS            AmpR: β-lactamase; bla; confers resistance to ampicillin, carbenicillin, and related antibiotics
   5734..6322    +  rep_origin     ori: high-copy-number ColE1/pMB1/pBR322/pUC origin of replication
