[The description below was written by a language model from this plasmid's Addgene catalogue record and pLannotate feature annotations shown in this document.]
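Description:
AiP1099 - pAAV-AiE0338m-minBG-FlpO-WPRE-HGHpA is an AAV transfer (cis) plasmid built on a pAAV2 backbone, intended for packaging into recombinant adeno-associated virus for delivery to brain tissue. In bacteria it is maintained as a high-copy plasmid through a ColE1/pUC-type origin and selected with ampicillin via the β-lactamase gene and its promoter. An f1 phage origin and small remnants of pBR322 bom and rop sequences are also present in the backbone. The 6,383 nt sequenced record shows a complete AAV2 inverted terminal repeat downstream of the cassette, while the upstream ITR is annotated only as two short fragments. This may reflect the difficulty of sequencing or annotating these structured repeats rather than a real truncation.

Between the ITRs, the enhancer AiE0338m is placed upstream of the minimal beta-globin promoter (minBG). Neither element was picked up by the automated annotation, but they presumably occupy the unannotated region ahead of the coding sequence. The minimal promoter has little activity by itself, so expression depends on the enhancer, which the record describes as designed to drive transgene expression in specific populations of brain cells. The exact target population is not stated. The payload is FlpO, a mouse codon-optimized, nuclear-targeted, thermostable form of yeast FLP recombinase that acts on FRT sites. It is followed by a WPRE to boost transcript stability and expression, and by the human growth hormone polyadenylation signal. The construct belongs to a collection of enhancer AAVs for genetic access to cortical cell types. It would typically be used to supply Flp activity in enhancer-defined cells, switching on Flp-dependent reporter or effector alleles or viruses, including in intersectional strategies.
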