Addgene plasmid #230570: AiP1099 - pAAV-AiE0338m-minBG-FlpO-WPRE-HGHpA
Purpose: AiE0338m is an enhancer sequence, designed to drive AAV-mediated transgene expression in specific populations of brain cells
Depositing lab: Allen Institute for Brain Science & Bosiljka Tasic. Depositing organization: Allen Institute. Publication: A suite of enhancer AAVs and transgenic mouse lines for genetic access to cortical cell types. Ben-Simon Y, Hooper M, Narayan S, Daigle TL, Dwivedi D, Way SW, Oster A, Stafford DA, Mich JK, Taormina MJ, Martinez RA, Opitz-Araya X, Roth JR, Alexander JR, Allen S, Amster A, Arbuckle J, Ayala A, Baker PM, Bakken TE, Barcelli T, Barta S, Bendrick J, Bertagnolli D, Bielstein C, Bishwakarma P, Bowlus J, Boyer G, Brouner K, Casian B, Casper T, Chakka AB, Chakrabarty R, Chance RK, Chavan S, Clark M, Colbert K, Collman F, Daniel S, Departee M, DiValentin P, Donadio N, Dotson N, Egdorf T, Fliss T, Gabitto M, Garcia J, Gary A, Gasperini M, Gloe J, Goldy J, Gore BB, Graybuck L, Greisman N, Haeseleer F, Halterman C, Haradon Z, Hastings SD, Helback O, Ho W, Hockemeyer D, Huang C, Huff S, Hunker A, Johansen N, Jones D, Juneau Z, Kalmbach B, Kannan M, Khem S, Kussick E, Kutsal R, Larsen R, Lee C, Lee AY, Leibly M, Lenz GH, Li S, Liang E, Lusk N, Madigan Z, Malloy J, Malone J, McCue R, Melchor J, Mollenkopf T, Moosman S, Morin E, Newman D, Ng L, Ngo K, Omstead V, Otto S, Oyama A, Pena N, Pham T, Phillips E, Pom CA, Potekhina L, Ransford S, Ray PL, Rette D, Reynoldson C, Rimorin C, Rocha D, Ruiz A, Sanchez REA, Sawyer L, Sedeno-Cortes A, Sevigny JP, Shapovalova N, Shepard N, Shulga L, Sigler AR, Siverts L, Soliman S, Somasundaram S, Staats B, Stewart K, Szelenyi E, Tieu M, Trader C, Tran A, van Velthoven CTJ, Walker M, Wang Y, Weed N, Wirthlin M, Wood T, Wynalda B, Yao Z, Zhou T, Ariza J, Dee N, Reding M, Ronellenfitch K, Mufti S, Sunkin SM, Smith KA, Esposito L, Waters J, Thyagarajan B, Yao S, Lein ES, Zeng H, Levi BP, Ngai J, Ting JT, Tasic B. Cell. 2025 May 16:S0092-8674(25)00513-6. doi: 10.1016/j.cell.2025.05.002. PubMed 40403729.
Backbone
  Vector backbone: pAAV2
  Vector type: AAV
Growth in bacteria
  Bacterial resistance: Ampicillin, 100 μg/mL
  Growth temperature: 37°C
  Growth strain: NEB Stable
  Copy number: High Copy
Gene/Insert
  Gene/Insert name: FlpO
  Species: Synthetic
  Promoter: minBG
  Cloning method: Restriction Enzyme; 5′ cloning site MluI (unknown if destroyed); 3′ cloning site SacI (unknown if destroyed)
Terms and licenses: Academic/Nonprofit Terms; Industry Terms: Not Available to Industry
How to cite: AiP1099 - pAAV-AiE0338m-minBG-FlpO-WPRE-HGHpA was a gift from Allen Institute for Brain Science & Bosiljka Tasic (Addgene plasmid # 230570 ; http://n2t.net/addgene:230570 ; RRID:Addgene_230570)
